Addgene plasmid #195472: pMN-285
Purpose: Lentiviral Integratable Inducible CD19CAR using synZiFTR ZF10
Depositing lab: Ahmad Khalil. Depositing organization: Boston University Main Campus. Publication: Multidimensional control of therapeutic human cell function with synthetic gene circuits. Li HS, Israni DV, Gagnon KA, Gan KA, Raymond MH, Sander JD, Roybal KT, Joung JK, Wong WW, Khalil AS. Science. 2022 Dec 16;378(6625):1227-1234. doi: 10.1126/science.ade0156. Epub 2022 Dec 15. PubMed 36520914.
Backbone
  Vector backbone: pHR
  Vector type: Mammalian Expression, Lentiviral
Growth in bacteria
  Bacterial resistance: Ampicillin, 100 μg/mL
  Growth temperature: 37°C
  Growth strain: NEB Stable
  Copy number: Unknown
Gene/Insert
  Gene/Insert name: 8X ZF10 BS - ybTATA - CD19 CAR - mCherry
  Species: Synthetic
  Cloning method: Gibson Cloning
Terms and licenses: Academic/Nonprofit Terms; Industry Terms: Not Available to Industry
How to cite: pMN-285 was a gift from Ahmad Khalil (Addgene plasmid # 195472 ; http://n2t.net/addgene:195472 ; RRID:Addgene_195472)
