[The description below was written by a language model from this plasmid's Addgene catalogue record and pLannotate feature annotations shown in this document.]
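Description:
pMN-285 is a lentiviral transfer plasmid built on the pHR backbone for stable integration of an inducible anti-CD19 chimeric antigen receptor into mammalian cells. It is propagated in E. coli through a high-copy ColE1/pUC-type origin with ampicillin selection (AmpR). The backbone also carries pHR remnants outside the viral genome, including an SV40 promoter with gpt fragments, SV40 small t intron and poly(A) sequences, and pBR322-derived fragments. The viral portion comprises a truncated HIV-1 5' LTR, the Ψ packaging signal with a gag fragment, the RRE for Rev-dependent export of the genomic RNA, cPPT/CTS, a WPRE downstream of the payload to boost transcript expression, and a self-inactivating ΔU3 3' LTR. No mammalian selection marker lies between the LTRs.

According to the catalogue entry, the synthetic insert consists of eight binding sites for the ZF10 zinc finger upstream of a minimal ybTATA promoter. These regulatory elements are not annotated in the feature tables, but an unannotated stretch upstream of the coding region is consistent with their position. The cassette should therefore be largely silent unless a cognate ZF10-based synthetic zinc finger transcription regulator (synZiFTR) is supplied from a separate construct. The annotated reading frame contains mouse immunoglobulin light- and heavy-chain variable segments forming the antigen-binding scFv, a Myc epitope fragment, and human CD28, 4-1BB (TNFRSF9) and CD3ζ (CD247) portions. mCherry follows almost directly after CD3ζ, suggesting a fusion, and allows induced expression to be followed by red fluorescence. The two sequence records, from the depositor and from repository sequencing, are the same length and give essentially identical annotations. The construct serves as the output module in synthetic gene circuits for controlling therapeutic human cell function.
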