Features (pLannotate 1.2.2; 38 found; start..end, strand, type, name):
     38..106     +  CDS            nef (fragment): NEF_HV1Z2 - Experimental evidence at protein level: Swiss-Prot protein existence level 1. Extracellular Nef protein targets CD4(+) T-lymphocytes for apoptosis by interacting with CXCR4 surface receptors. From Human immunodeficiency virus type 1 group M subtype D (isolate Z2/CDC-Z34) (HIV-1).
    108..341     +  LTR            3' LTR (ΔU3): self-inactivating 3' long terminal repeat (LTR) from HIV-1
    366..384     -  promoter       SP6 promoter: promoter for bacteriophage SP6 RNA polymerase
    612..891     +  CDS            TcR (fragment): tetracycline efflux protein; tet; confers resistance to tetracycline
    892..940     -  misc_feature   bom (fragment): basis of mobility region from pBR322
   1042..1077    -  CDS            rop (fragment): Rop protein, which maintains plasmids at low copy number; rop
   1172..1276    +  promoter       AmpR promoter: bla
   1277..2137    +  CDS            AmpR: β-lactamase; bla; confers resistance to ampicillin, carbenicillin, and related antibiotics
   2308..2896    +  rep_origin     ori: high-copy-number ColE1/pMB1/pBR322/pUC origin of replication
   3079..3135    +  CDS            lacI (fragment): lac repressor; lacI; The lac repressor binds to the lac operator to inhibit transcription in E. coli. This inhibition can be relieved by adding lactose or isopropyl-β-D-thiogalactopyranoside (IPTG).
   3142..3471    +  promoter       SV40 promoter: SV40 enhancer and early promoter
   3671..3790    +  CDS            gpt (fragment): XGPT_ECOLI - Also known as gpp, gxu. Experimental evidence at protein level: Swiss-Prot protein existence level 1. Purine salvage pathway enzyme that catalyzes the transfer of the ribosyl-5-phosphate group from 5-phospho-alpha-D-ribose 1- diphosphate (PRPP) to the N9 position of the 6-oxopurines guanine and xanthine to form the corresponding ribonucleotides GMP (guanosine 5'- monophosphate) and XMP (xanthosine 5'-monophosphate), with the release of PPi. To a lesser extent, also acts on hypoxanthine (PubMed:9100006, PubMed:3886014). Does not ribophosphorylate adenine (PubMed:3886014). From Esch
   3790..4125    +  CDS            gpt (fragment): XGPT_ECOLI - Also known as gpp, gxu. Experimental evidence at protein level: Swiss-Prot protein existence level 1. Purine salvage pathway enzyme that catalyzes the transfer of the ribosyl-5-phosphate group from 5-phospho-alpha-D-ribose 1- diphosphate (PRPP) to the N9 position of the 6-oxopurines guanine and xanthine to form the corresponding ribonucleotides GMP (guanosine 5'- monophosphate) and XMP (xanthosine 5'-monophosphate), with the release of PPi. To a lesser extent, also acts on hypoxanthine (PubMed:9100006, PubMed:3886014). Does not ribophosphorylate adenine (PubMed:3886014). From Esch
   4220..4525    +  CDS            frsA (fragment): FRSA_ECOLI - Also known as yafA. Experimental evidence at protein level: Swiss-Prot protein existence level 1. Catalyzes the hydrolysis of esters (PubMed:15808744). Displays esterase activity toward pNP-butyrate (PubMed:15808744). May stimulate mixed-acid fermentation by acting as a fermentation/respiration switch that down-regulates respiration and up- regulates fermentation rates (PubMed:15169777). From Escherichia coli (strain K12).
   4529..4603    +  CDS            small t antigen (fragment): SV40 (simian virus 40) small t antigen
   4605..4670    +  intron         small t intron: SV40 (simian virus 40) small t antigen intron
   4800..4820    +  CDS            SV40 NLS: nuclear localization signal of SV40 (simian virus 40) large T antigen
   5139..5222    +  CDS            large T antigen (fragment): large T antigen from SV40 (simian virus 40)
   5245..5379    +  polyA_signal   SV40 poly(A) signal: SV40 polyadenylation signal
   5547..5876    +  CDS            nef (fragment): NEF_HV1BR - Experimental evidence at protein level: Swiss-Prot protein existence level 1. Extracellular Nef protein targets CD4(+) T-lymphocytes for apoptosis by interacting with CXCR4 surface receptors (PubMed:14990729). From Human immunodeficiency virus type 1 group M subtype B (isolate BRU/LAI) (HIV-1).
   5924..6181    +  LTR            5' LTR (truncated): truncated 5' long terminal repeat (LTR) from HIV-1
   6228..6353    +  misc_feature   HIV-1 Ψ: packaging signal of human immunodeficiency virus type 1
   6337..6675    +  CDS            HIV-1 gag (fragment): gag protein from human immunodeficiency virus 1; gag
   6850..7082    +  misc_feature   RRE: The Rev response element (RRE) of HIV-1 allows for Rev-dependent mRNA export from the nucleus to the cytoplasm.
   7054..7560    +  CDS            env (fragment): ENV_HV1H2 - Experimental evidence at protein level: Swiss-Prot protein existence level 1. [Transmembrane protein gp41]: Acts as a class I viral fusion protein. Under the current model, the protein has at least 3 conformational states: pre-fusion native state, pre-hairpin intermediate state, and post-fusion hairpin state. During fusion of viral and target intracellular membranes, the coiled coil regions (heptad repeats) assume a trimer-of-hairpins structure, positioning the fusion peptide in close proximity to the C-terminal region of the ectodomain. The formation of this structure appears to d
   7596..7713    +  misc_feature   cPPT/CTS: central polypurine tract and central termination sequence of HIV-1
   7750..7773    -  misc_feature   MCS (fragment): pBluescript multiple cloning site
   8299..8616    +  CDS            KV5AB_MOUSE: Experimental evidence at protein level: Swiss-Prot protein existence level 1. From Mus musculus (Mouse).
   8662..8952    +  CDS            HVM44_MOUSE (fragment): Experimental evidence at protein level: Swiss-Prot protein existence level 1. From Mus musculus (Mouse).
   9031..9054    +  CDS            3xMyc (fragment): 3 tandem Myc epitope tags
   9202..9405    +  CDS            CD28 (fragment): CD28_HUMAN - Experimental evidence at protein level: Swiss-Prot protein existence level 1. Involved in T-cell activation, the induction of cell proliferation and cytokine production and promotion of T-cell survival. Enhances the production of IL4 and IL10 in T-cells in conjunction with TCR/CD3 ligation and CD40L costimulation (PubMed:8617933). Isoform 3 enhances CD40L-mediated activation of NF-kappa-B and kinases MAPK8 and PAK2 in T-cells (PubMed:15067037). From Homo sapiens (Human).
   9406..9531    +  CDS            TNFRSF9 (fragment): TNR9_HUMAN - Also known as CD137, ILA. Experimental evidence at protein level: Swiss-Prot protein existence level 1. Receptor for TNFSF9/4-1BBL. Possibly active during T cell activation. From Homo sapiens (Human).
   9529..9867    +  CDS            CD247 (fragment): CD3Z_HUMAN - Also known as CD3Z, T3Z, TCRZ. Experimental evidence at protein level: Swiss-Prot protein existence level 1. Part of the TCR-CD3 complex present on T-lymphocyte cell surface that plays an essential role in adaptive immune response. When antigen presenting cells (APCs) activate T-cell receptor (TCR), TCR- mediated signals are transmitted across the cell membrane by the CD3 chains CD3D, CD3E, CD3G and CD3Z. All CD3 chains contain immunoreceptor tyrosine-based activation motifs (ITAMs) in their cytoplasmic domain. Upon TCR engagement, these motifs become phosphorylated by Src family
   9871..10578   +  CDS            mCherry: mCherry is a basic (constitutively fluorescent) red fluorescent protein published in 2004, derived from Discosoma sp.. It is reported to be a very rapidly-maturing monomer with low acid sensitivity.
  10593..10623   +  misc_feature   MCS (fragment): pUC18/19 multiple cloning site
  10624..10642   +  misc_feature   MCS (fragment): pBluescript multiple cloning site
  10642..11230   +  misc_feature   WPRE: woodchuck hepatitis virus posttranscriptional regulatory element
  11231..21      +  misc_feature   MCS (fragment) (across the origin): pBluescript multiple cloning site
>Addgene plasmid #195472 | pMN-285 | depositor full sequence | sequence record 380798 | pMN-285 sequence 11232 bps
CGATACCGTCGACCTCGAGGGAATTAATTCGAGCTCGGTACCTTTAAGACCAATGACTTACAAGGCAGCT
GTAGATCTTAGCCACTTTTTAAAAGAAAAGGGGGGACTGGAAGGGCTAATTCACTCCCAACGAAGACAAG
ATCTGCTTTTTGCTTGTACTGGGTCTCTCTGGTTAGACCAGATCTGAGCCTGGGAGCTCTCTGGCTAACT
AGGGAACCCACTGCTTAAGCCTCAATAAAGCTTGCCTTGAGTGCTTCAAGTAGTGTGTGCCCGTCTGTTG
TGTGACTCTGGTAACTAGAGATCCCTCAGACCCTTTTAGTCAGTGTGGAAAATCTCTAGCAGCATCTAGA
ATTAATTCCGTGTATTCTATAGTGTCACCTAAATCGTATGTGTATGATACATAAGGTTATGTATTAATTG
TAGCCGCGTTCTAACGACAATATGTACAAGCCTAATTGTGTAGCATCTGGCTTACTGAAGCAGACCCTAT
CATCTCTCTCGTAAACTGCCGTCAGAGTCGGTTTGGTTGGACGAACCTTCTGAGTTTCTGGTAACGCCGT
CCCGCACCCGGAAATGGTCAGCGAACCAATCAGCAGGGTCATCGCTAGCCAGATCCTCTACGCCGGACGC
ATCGTGGCCGGCATCACCGGCGCCACAGGTGCGGTTGCTGGCGCCTATATCGCCGACATCACCGATGGGG
AAGATCGGGCTCGCCACTTCGGGCTCATGAGCGCTTGTTTCGGCGTGGGTATGGTGGCAGGCCCCGTGGC
CGGGGGACTGTTGGGCGCCATCTCCTTGCATGCACCATTCCTTGCGGCGGCGGTGCTCAACGGCCTCAAC
CTACTACTGGGCTGCTTCCTAATGCAGGAGTCGCATAAGGGAGAGCGTCGAATGGTGCACTCTCAGTACA
ATCTGCTCTGATGCCGCATAGTTAAGCCAGCCCCGACACCCGCCAACACCCGCTGACGCGCCCTGACGGG
CTTGTCTGCTCCCGGCATCCGCTTACAGACAAGCTGTGACCGTCTCCGGGAGCTGCATGTGTCAGAGGTT
TTCACCGTCATCACCGAAACGCGCGAGACGAAAGGGCCTCGTGATACGCCTATTTTTATAGGTTAATGTC
ATGATAATAATGGTTTCTTAGACGTCAGGTGGCACTTTTCGGGGAAATGTGCGCGGAACCCCTATTTGTT
TATTTTTCTAAATACATTCAAATATGTATCCGCTCATGAGACAATAACCCTGATAAATGCTTCAATAATA
TTGAAAAAGGAAGAGTATGAGTATTCAACATTTCCGTGTCGCCCTTATTCCCTTTTTTGCGGCATTTTGC
CTTCCTGTTTTTGCTCACCCAGAAACGCTGGTGAAAGTAAAAGATGCTGAAGATCAGTTGGGTGCACGAG
TGGGTTACATCGAACTGGATCTCAACAGCGGTAAGATCCTTGAGAGTTTTCGCCCCGAAGAACGTTTTCC
AATGATGAGCACTTTTAAAGTTCTGCTATGTGGCGCGGTATTATCCCGTATTGACGCCGGGCAAGAGCAA
CTCGGTCGCCGCATACACTATTCTCAGAATGACTTGGTTGAGTACTCACCAGTCACAGAAAAGCATCTTA
CGGATGGCATGACAGTAAGAGAATTATGCAGTGCTGCCATAACCATGAGTGATAACACTGCGGCCAACTT
ACTTCTGACAACGATCGGAGGACCGAAGGAGCTAACCGCTTTTTTGCACAACATGGGGGATCATGTAACT
CGCCTTGATCGTTGGGAACCGGAGCTGAATGAAGCCATACCAAACGACGAGCGTGACACCACGATGCCTG
TAGCAATGGCAACAACGTTGCGCAAACTATTAACTGGCGAACTACTTACTCTAGCTTCCCGGCAACAATT
AATAGACTGGATGGAGGCGGATAAAGTTGCAGGACCACTTCTGCGCTCGGCCCTTCCGGCTGGCTGGTTT
ATTGCTGATAAATCTGGAGCCGGTGAGCGTGGGTCTCGCGGTATCATTGCAGCACTGGGGCCAGATGGTA
AGCCCTCCCGTATCGTAGTTATCTACACGACGGGGAGTCAGGCAACTATGGATGAACGAAATAGACAGAT
CGCTGAGATAGGTGCCTCACTGATTAAGCATTGGTAACTGTCAGACCAAGTTTACTCATATATACTTTAG
ATTGATTTAAAACTTCATTTTTAATTTAAAAGGATCTAGGTGAAGATCCTTTTTGATAATCTCATGACCA
AAATCCCTTAACGTGAGTTTTCGTTCCACTGAGCGTCAGACCCCGTAGAAAAGATCAAAGGATCTTCTTG
AGATCCTTTTTTTCTGCGCGTAATCTGCTGCTTGCAAACAAAAAAACCACCGCTACCAGCGGTGGTTTGT
TTGCCGGATCAAGAGCTACCAACTCTTTTTCCGAAGGTAACTGGCTTCAGCAGAGCGCAGATACCAAATA
CTGTCTTTCTAGTGTAGCCGTAGTTAGGCCACCACTTCAAGAACTCTGTAGCACCGCCTACATACCTCGC
TCTGCTAATCCTGTTACCAGTGGCTGCTGCCAGTGGCGATAAGTCGTGTCTTACCGGGTTGGACTCAAGA
CGATAGTTACCGGATAAGGCGCAGCGGTCGGGCTGAACGGGGGGTTCGTGCACACAGCCCAGCTTGGAGC
GAACGACCTACACCGAACTGAGATACCTACAGCGTGAGCTATGAGAAAGCGCCACGCTTCCCGAAGGGAG
AAAGGCGGACAGGTATCCGGTAAGCGGCAGGGTCGGAACAGGAGAGCGCACGAGGGAGCTTCCAGGGGGA
AACGCCTGGTATCTTTATAGTCCTGTCGGGTTTCGCCACCTCTGACTTGAGCGTCGATTTTTGTGATGCT
CGTCAGGGGGGCGGAGCCTATGGAAAAACGCCAGCAACGCGGCCTTTTTACGGTTCCTGGCCTTTTGCTG
GCCTTTTGCTCACATGTTCTTTCCTGCGTTATCCCCTGATTCTGTGGATAACCGTATTACCGCCTTTGAG
TGAGCTGATACCGCTCGCCGCAGCCGAACGACCGAGCGCAGCGAGTCAGTGAGCGAGGAAGCGGAAGAGC
GCCCAATACGCAAACCGCCTCTCCCCGCGCGTTGGCCGATTCATTAATGCAGCTGTGGAATGTGTGTCAG
TTAGGGTGTGGAAAGTCCCCAGGCTCCCCAGCAGGCAGAAGTATGCAAAGCATGCATCTCAATTAGTCAG
CAACCAGGTGTGGAAAGTCCCCAGGCTCCCCAGCAGGCAGAAGTATGCAAAGCATGCATCTCAATTAGTC
AGCAACCATAGTCCCGCCCCTAACTCCGCCCATCCCGCCCCTAACTCCGCCCAGTTCCGCCCATTCTCCG
CCCCATGGCTGACTAATTTTTTTTATTTATGCAGAGGCCGAGGCCGCCTCGGCCTCTGAGCTATTCCAGA
AGTAGTGAGGAGGCTTTTTTGGAGGCCTAGGCTTTTGCAAAAAGCTTGGACACAAGACAGGCTTGCGAGA
TATGTTTGAGAATACCACTTTATCCCGCGTCAGGGAGAGGCAGTGCGTAAAAAGACGCGGACTCATGTGA
AATACTGGTTTTTAGTGCGCCAGATCTCTATAATCTCGCGCAACCTATTTTCCCCTCGAACACTTTTTAA
GCCGTAGATAAACAGGCTGGGACACTTCACATGAGCGAAAAATACATCGTCACCTGGGACATGTTGCAGA
TCCATGCACGTAAACTCGCAAGCCGACTGATGCCTTCTGAACAATGGAAAGGCATTATTGCCGTAAGCCG
TGGCGGTCTGTACCGGGTGCGTTACTGGCGCGTGAACTGGGTATTCGTCATGTCGATACCGTTTGTATTT
CCAGCTACGATCACGACAACCAGCGCGAGCTTAAAGTGCTGAAACGCGCAGAAGGCGATGGCGAAGGCTT
CATCGTTATTGATGACCTGGTGGATACCGGTGGTACTGCGGTTGCGATTCGTGAAATGTATCCAAAAGCG
CACTTTGTCACCATCTTCGCAAAACCGGCTGGTCGTCCGCTGGTTGATGACTATGTTGTTGATATCCCGC
AAGATACCTGGATTGAACAGCCGTGGGATATGGGCGTCGTATTCGTCCCGCCAATCTCCGGTCGCTAATC
TTTTCAACGCCTGGCACTGCCGGGCGTTGTTCTTTTTAACTTCAGGCGGGTTACAATAGTTTCCAGTAAG
TATTCTGGAGGCTGCATCCATGACACAGGCAAACCTGAGCGAAACCCTGTTCAAACCCCGCTTTAAACAT
CCTGAAACCTCGACGCTAGTCCGCCGCTTTAATCACGGCGCACAACCGCCTGTGCAGTCGGCCCTTGATG
GTAAAACCATCCCTCACTGGTATCGCATGATTAACCGTCTGATGTGGATCTGGCGCGGCATTGACCCACG
CGAAATCCTCGACGTCCAGGCACGTATTGTGATGAGCGATGCCGAACGTACCGACGATGATTTATACGAT
ACGGTGATTGGCTACCGTGGCGGCAACTGGATTTATGAGTGGGCCCCGGATCTTTGTGAAGGAACCTTAC
TTCTGTGGTGTGACATAATTGGACAAACTACCTACAGAGATTTAAAGCTCTAAGGTAAATATAAAATTTT
TAAGTGTATAATGTGTTAAACTACTGATTCTAATTGTTTGTGTATTTTAGATTCCAACCTATGGAACTGA
TGAATGGGAGCAGTGGTGGAATGCCTTTAATGAGGAAAACCTGTTTTGCTCAGAAGAAATGCCATCTAGT
GATGATGAGGCTACTGCTGACTCTCAACATTCTACTCCTCCAAAAAAGAAGAGAAAGGTAGAAGACCCCA
AGGACTTTCCTTCAGAATTGCTAAGTTTTTTGAGTCATGCTGTGTTTAGTAATAGAACTCTTGCTTGCTT
TGCTATTTACACCACAAAGGAAAAAGCTGCACTGCTATACAAGAAAATTATGGAAAAATATTCTGTAACC
TTTATAAGTAGGCATAACAGTTATAATCATAACATACTGTTTTTTCTTACTCCACACAGGCATAGAGTGT
CTGCTATTAATAACTATGCTCAAAAATTGTGTACCTTTAGCTTTTTAATTTGTAAAGGGGTTAATAAGGA
ATATTTGATGTATAGTGCCTTGACTAGAGATCATAATCAGCCATACCACATTTGTAGAGGTTTTACTTGC
TTTAAAAAACCTCCCACACCTCCCCCTGAACCTGAAACATAAAATGAATGCAATTGTTGTTGTTAACTTG
TTTATTGCAGCTTATAATGGTTACAAATAAAGCAATAGCATCACAAATTTCACAAATAAAGCATTTTTTT
CACTGCATTCTAGTTGTGGTTTGTCCAAACTCATCAATGTATCTTATCATGTCTGGATCAACTGGATAAC
TCAAGCTAACCAAAATCATCCCAAACTTCCCACCCCATACCCTATTACCACTGCCAATTACCTAGTGGTT
TCATTTACTCTAAACCTGTGATTCCTCTGAATTATTTTCATTTTAAAGAAATTGTATTTGTTAAATATGT
ACTACAAACTTAGTAGTTGGAAGGGCTAATTCACTCCCAAAGAAGACAAGATATCCTTGATCTGTGGATC
TACCACACACAAGGCTACTTCCCTGATTAGCAGAACTACACACCAGGGCCAGGGGTCAGATATCCACTGA
CCTTTGGATGGTGCTACAAGCTAGTACCAGTTGAGCCAGATAAGGTAGAAGAGGCCAATAAAGGAGAGAA
CACCAGCTTGTTACACCCTGTGAGCCTGCATGGGATGGATGACCCGGAGAGAGAAGTGTTAGAGTGGAGG
TTTGACAGCCGCCTAGCATTTCATCACGTGGCCCGAGAGCTGCATCCGGAGTACTTCAAGAACTGCTGAT
ATCGAGCTTGCTACAAGGGACTTTCCGCTGGGGACTTTCCAGGGAGGCGTGGCCTGGGCGGGACTGGGGA
GTGGCGAGCCCTCAGATCCTGCATATAAGCAGCTGCTTTTTGCCTGTACTGGGTCTCTCTGGTTAGACCA
GATCTGAGCCTGGGAGCTCTCTGGCTAACTAGGGAACCCACTGCTTAAGCCTCAATAAAGCTTGCCTTGA
GTGCTTCAAGTAGTGTGTGCCCGTCTGTTGTGTGACTCTGGTAACTAGAGATCCCTCAGACCCTTTTAGT
CAGTGTGGAAAATCTCTAGCAGTGGCGCCCGAACAGGGACTTGAAAGCGAAAGGGAAACCAGAGGAGCTC
TCTCGACGCAGGACTCGGCTTGCTGAAGCGCGCACGGCAAGAGGCGAGGGGCGGCGACTGGTGAGTACGC
CAAAAATTTTGACTAGCGGAGGCTAGAAGGAGAGAGATGGGTGCGAGAGCGTCAGTATTAAGCGGGGGAG
AATTAGATCGCGATGGGAAAAAATTCGGTTAAGGCCAGGGGGAAAGAAAAAATATAAATTAAAACATATA
GTATGGGCAAGCAGGGAGCTAGAACGATTCGCAGTTAATCCTGGCCTGTTAGAAACATCAGAAGGCTGTA
GACAAATACTGGGACAGCTACAACCATCCCTTCAGACAGGATCAGAAGAACTTAGATCATTATATAATAC
AGTAGCAACCCTCTATTGTGTGCATCAAAGGATAGAGATAAAAGACACCAAGGAAGCTTTAGACAAGATA
GAGGAAGAGCAAAACAAAAGTAAGACCACCGCACAGCAAGCGGCCGGCCGCTGATCTTCAGACCTGGAGG
AGGAGATATGAGGGACAATTGGAGAAGTGAATTATATAAATATAAAGTAGTAAAAATTGAACCATTAGGA
GTAGCACCCACCAAGGCAAAGAGAAGAGTGGTGCAGAGAGAAAAAAGAGCAGTGGGAATAGGAGCTTTGT
TCCTTGGGTTCTTGGGAGCAGCAGGAAGCACTATGGGCGCAGCGTCAATGACGCTGACGGTACAGGCCAG
ACAATTATTGTCTGGTATAGTGCAGCAGCAGAACAATTTGCTGAGGGCTATTGAGGCGCAACAGCATCTG
TTGCAACTCACAGTCTGGGGCATCAAGCAGCTCCAGGCAAGAATCCTGGCTGTGAAAGATACCTAAAGGA
TCAACAGCTCCTGGGGATTTGGGGTTGCTCTGGAAAACTCATTTGCACCACTGCTGTGCCTTGGAATGCT
AGTTGGAGTAATAAATCTCTGGAACAGATTTGGAATCACACGACCTGGATGGAGTGGGACAGAGAAATTA
ACAATTACACAAGCTTAATACACTCCTTAATTGAAGAATCGCAAAACCAGCAAGAAAAGAATGAACAAGA
ATTATTGGAATTAGATAAATGGGCAAGTTTGTGGAATTGGTTTAACATAACAAATTGGCTGTGGTATATA
AAATTATTCATAATGATAGTAGGAGGCTTGGTAGGTTTAAGAATAGTTTTTGCTGTACTTTCTATAGTGA
ATAGAGTTAGGCAGGGATATTCACCATTATCGTTTCAGACCCACCTCCCAACCCCGAGGGGACCCGACAG
GCCCGAAGGAATAGAAGAAGAAGGTGGAGAGAGAGACAGAGACAGATCCATTCGATTAGTGAACGGATCT
CGACGGTATCGCCAAATGGCAGTATTCATCCACAATTTTAAAAGAAAAGGGGGGATTGGGGGGTACAGTG
CAGGGGAAAGAATAGTAGACATAATAGCAACAGACATACAAACTAAAGAATTACAAAAACAAATTACAAA
AATTCAAAATTTTCGGGTTTATTACAGGGACAGCAGAGATCCAGTTTGGATCGATAAGCTTGATATCGAA
TTCACGATTGAGTAACACTGTATCTAGTCTACCTACAGGGCTCGGCGTAGCCGATGTCGCGCGGATAGCG
TCAACCTCTTCGGCGTAGCCGATGTCGCGCAATCAGTTCTCCCGAGGTCGGCGTAGCCGATGTCGCGCAG
AGCCGTGCTTCCAATACGGCGTAGCCGATGTCGCGCCGGGTTTCGTAACAATCGCATGAGGATTCGCAAC
GCCTTCGGCGTAGCCGATGTCGCGCTCCCGTCTCAGTAAAGGTCGGCGTAGCCGATGTCGCGCAATCGGA
CTGCCTTCGTACGGCGTAGCCGATGTCGCGCGTATCAGTCGCCTCGGAACGGCGTAGCCGATGTCGCGCA
TTCGTAAGAGGCTCACTCTCCCTTACACGGAGTGGATAGGATCCTCTAGAGGGTATATAATGGGGGCCAC
TAGTCTACTACCAGAGCTCATCGCTAGCGCTACCGGATCGCCACCATGGCCTTACCAGTGACCGCCTTGC
TCCTGCCGCTGGCCTTGCTGCTCCACGCCGCCAGGCCGGACATCCAGATGACACAGACTACATCCTCCCT
GTCTGCCTCTCTGGGAGACAGAGTCACCATCAGTTGCAGGGCAAGTCAGGACATTAGTAAATATTTAAAT
TGGTATCAGCAGAAACCAGATGGAACTGTTAAACTCCTGATCTACCATACATCAAGATTACACTCAGGAG
TCCCATCAAGGTTCAGTGGCAGTGGGTCTGGAACAGATTATTCTCTCACCATTAGCAACCTGGAGCAAGA
AGATATTGCCACTTACTTTTGCCAACAGGGTAATACGCTTCCGTACACGTTCGGAGGCGGCACCAAGCTG
GAGATCACAGGTGGCGGTGGCTCGGGCGGTGGTGGGTCGGGTGGCGGCGGATCTGAGGTGAAACTGCAGG
AGTCAGGACCTGGCCTGGTGGCGCCCTCACAGAGCCTGTCCGTCACATGCACTGTCTCAGGGGTCTCATT
ACCCGACTATGGTGTAAGCTGGATTCGCCAGCCTCCACGAAAGGGTCTGGAGTGGCTGGGAGTAATATGG
GGTAGTGAAACCACATACTATAATTCAGCTCTCAAATCCAGACTGACCATCATCAAGGACAACTCCAAGA
GCCAAGTTTTCTTAAAAATGAACAGTCTGCAAACTGATGACACAGCCATTTACTACTGTGCCAAACATTA
TTACTACGGTGGTAGCTATGCTATGGACTACTGGGGCCAAGGAACCTCAGTCACCGTCTCCTCAGAACAA
AAACTCATCTCAGAAGAAGATCTGAATGGGGCCGCAACCACGACGCCAGCGCCGCGACCACCAACACCGG
CGCCCACCATCGCGTTGCAGCCCCTGTCCCTGCGCCCAGAGGCGTGCCGGCCAGCGGCGGGGGGCGCAGT
GCACACGAGGGGGCTGGACTTCGCCTGTGATTTTTGGGTGCTGGTGGTGGTTGGTGGAGTCCTGGCTTGC
TATAGCTTGCTAGTAACAGTGGCCTTTATTATTTTCTGGGTGAGGAGTAAGAGGAGCAGGCTCCTGCACA
GTGACTACATGAACATGACTCCCCGCCGCCCCGGGCCCACCCGCAAGCATTACCAGCCCTATGCCCCACC
ACGCGACTTCGCAGCCTATCGCTCCAAACGGGGCAGAAAGAAACTCCTGTATATATTCAAACAACCATTT
ATGAGACCAGTACAAACTACTCAAGAGGAAGATGGCTGTAGCTGCCGATTTCCAGAAGAAGAAGAAGGAG
GATGTGAACTGAGAGTGAAGTTCAGCAGGAGCGCAGACGCCCCCGCGTACAAGCAGGGCCAGAACCAGCT
CTATAACGAGCTCAATCTAGGACGAAGAGAGGAGTACGATGTTTTGGACAAGAGACGTGGCCGGGACCCT
GAGATGGGGGGAAAGCCGAGAAGGAAGAACCCTCAGGAAGGCCTGTACAATGAACTGCAGAAAGATAAGA
TGGCGGAGGCCTACAGTGAGATTGGGATGAAAGGCGAGCGCCGGAGGGGCAAGGGGCACGATGGCCTTTA
CCAGGGTCTCAGTACAGCCACCAAGGACACCTACGACGCCCTTCACATGCAGGCCCTGCCCCCTCGCGGC
ATGGTGAGCAAGGGCGAGGAGGATAACATGGCCATCATCAAGGAGTTCATGCGCTTCAAGGTGCACATGG
AGGGCTCCGTGAACGGCCACGAGTTCGAGATCGAGGGCGAGGGCGAGGGCCGCCCCTACGAGGGCACCCA
GACCGCCAAGCTGAAGGTGACCAAGGGTGGCCCCCTGCCCTTCGCCTGGGACATCCTGTCCCCTCAGTTC
ATGTACGGCTCCAAGGCCTACGTGAAGCACCCCGCCGACATCCCCGACTACTTGAAGCTGTCCTTCCCCG
AGGGCTTCAAGTGGGAGCGCGTGATGAACTTCGAGGACGGCGGCGTGGTGACCGTGACCCAGGACTCCTC
CCTGCAGGACGGCGAGTTCATCTACAAGGTGAAGCTGCGCGGCACCAACTTCCCCTCCGACGGCCCCGTA
ATGCAGAAGAAGACCATGGGCTGGGAGGCCTCCTCCGAGCGGATGTACCCCGAGGACGGCGCCCTGAAGG
GCGAGATCAAGCAGAGGCTGAAGCTGAAGGACGGCGGCCACTACGACGCTGAGGTCAAGACCACCTACAA
GGCCAAGAAGCCCGTGCAGCTGCCCGGCGCCTACAACGTCAACATCAAGTTGGACATCACCTCCCACAAC
GAGGACTACACCATCGTGGAACAGTACGAACGCGCCGAGGGCCGCCACTCCACCGGCGGCATGGACGAGC
TGTACAAGTAAAGCGGCCGCGACTCTAGAGTCGACCTGCAGGCATGCAAGCTTGATATCAAGCTTATCGA
TAATCAACCTCTGGATTACAAAATTTGTGAAAGATTGACTGGTATTCTTAACTATGTTGCTCCTTTTACG
CTATGTGGATACGCTGCTTTAATGCCTTTGTATCATGCTATTGCTTCCCGTATGGCTTTCATTTTCTCCT
CCTTGTATAAATCCTGGTTGCTGTCTCTTTATGAGGAGTTGTGGCCCGTTGTCAGGCAACGTGGCGTGGT
GTGCACTGTGTTTGCTGACGCAACCCCCACTGGTTGGGGCATTGCCACCACCTGTCAGCTCCTTTCCGGG
ACTTTCGCTTTCCCCCTCCCTATTGCCACGGCGGAACTCATCGCCGCCTGCCTTGCCCGCTGCTGGACAG
GGGCTCGGCTGTTGGGCACTGACAATTCCGTGGTGTTGTCGGGGAAATCATCGTCCTTTCCTTGGCTGCT
CGCCTGTGTTGCCACCTGGATTCTGCGCGGGACGTCCTTCTGCTACGTCCCTTCGGCCCTCAATCCAGCG
GACCTTCCTTCCCGCGGCCTGCTGCCGGCTCTGCGGCCTCTTCCGCGTCTTCGCCTTCGCCCTCAGACGA
GTCGGATCTCCCTTTGGGCCGCCTCCCCGCAT
