Features (pLannotate 1.2.2; 38 found; start..end, strand, type, name):
     38..106     +  CDS            nef (fragment): NEF_HV1Z2 - Experimental evidence at protein level: Swiss-Prot protein existence level 1. Extracellular Nef protein targets CD4(+) T-lymphocytes for apoptosis by interacting with CXCR4 surface receptors. From Human immunodeficiency virus type 1 group M subtype D (isolate Z2/CDC-Z34) (HIV-1).
    108..341     +  LTR            3' LTR (ΔU3): self-inactivating 3' long terminal repeat (LTR) from HIV-1
    366..384     -  promoter       SP6 promoter: promoter for bacteriophage SP6 RNA polymerase
    612..891     +  CDS            TcR (fragment): tetracycline efflux protein; tet; confers resistance to tetracycline
    892..940     -  misc_feature   bom (fragment): basis of mobility region from pBR322
   1042..1077    -  CDS            rop (fragment): Rop protein, which maintains plasmids at low copy number; rop
   1172..1276    +  promoter       AmpR promoter: bla
   1277..2137    +  CDS            AmpR: β-lactamase; bla; confers resistance to ampicillin, carbenicillin, and related antibiotics
   2308..2896    +  rep_origin     ori: high-copy-number ColE1/pMB1/pBR322/pUC origin of replication
   3079..3135    +  CDS            lacI (fragment): lac repressor; lacI; The lac repressor binds to the lac operator to inhibit transcription in E. coli. This inhibition can be relieved by adding lactose or isopropyl-β-D-thiogalactopyranoside (IPTG).
   3142..3471    +  promoter       SV40 promoter: SV40 enhancer and early promoter
   3671..3790    +  CDS            gpt (fragment): XGPT_ECOLI - Also known as gpp, gxu. Experimental evidence at protein level: Swiss-Prot protein existence level 1. Purine salvage pathway enzyme that catalyzes the transfer of the ribosyl-5-phosphate group from 5-phospho-alpha-D-ribose 1- diphosphate (PRPP) to the N9 position of the 6-oxopurines guanine and xanthine to form the corresponding ribonucleotides GMP (guanosine 5'- monophosphate) and XMP (xanthosine 5'-monophosphate), with the release of PPi. To a lesser extent, also acts on hypoxanthine (PubMed:9100006, PubMed:3886014). Does not ribophosphorylate adenine (PubMed:3886014). From Esch
   3790..4125    +  CDS            gpt (fragment): XGPT_ECOLI - Also known as gpp, gxu. Experimental evidence at protein level: Swiss-Prot protein existence level 1. Purine salvage pathway enzyme that catalyzes the transfer of the ribosyl-5-phosphate group from 5-phospho-alpha-D-ribose 1- diphosphate (PRPP) to the N9 position of the 6-oxopurines guanine and xanthine to form the corresponding ribonucleotides GMP (guanosine 5'- monophosphate) and XMP (xanthosine 5'-monophosphate), with the release of PPi. To a lesser extent, also acts on hypoxanthine (PubMed:9100006, PubMed:3886014). Does not ribophosphorylate adenine (PubMed:3886014). From Esch
   4220..4525    +  CDS            frsA (fragment): FRSA_ECOLI - Also known as yafA. Experimental evidence at protein level: Swiss-Prot protein existence level 1. Catalyzes the hydrolysis of esters (PubMed:15808744). Displays esterase activity toward pNP-butyrate (PubMed:15808744). May stimulate mixed-acid fermentation by acting as a fermentation/respiration switch that down-regulates respiration and up- regulates fermentation rates (PubMed:15169777). From Escherichia coli (strain K12).
   4529..4603    +  CDS            small t antigen (fragment): SV40 (simian virus 40) small t antigen
   4605..4670    +  intron         small t intron: SV40 (simian virus 40) small t antigen intron
   4800..4820    +  CDS            SV40 NLS: nuclear localization signal of SV40 (simian virus 40) large T antigen
   5139..5222    +  CDS            large T antigen (fragment): large T antigen from SV40 (simian virus 40)
   5245..5379    +  polyA_signal   SV40 poly(A) signal: SV40 polyadenylation signal
   5546..5875    +  CDS            nef (fragment): NEF_HV1BR - Experimental evidence at protein level: Swiss-Prot protein existence level 1. Extracellular Nef protein targets CD4(+) T-lymphocytes for apoptosis by interacting with CXCR4 surface receptors (PubMed:14990729). From Human immunodeficiency virus type 1 group M subtype B (isolate BRU/LAI) (HIV-1).
   5923..6180    +  LTR            5' LTR (truncated): truncated 5' long terminal repeat (LTR) from HIV-1
   6227..6352    +  misc_feature   HIV-1 Ψ: packaging signal of human immunodeficiency virus type 1
   6336..6674    +  CDS            HIV-1 gag (fragment): gag protein from human immunodeficiency virus 1; gag
   6849..7082    +  misc_feature   RRE: The Rev response element (RRE) of HIV-1 allows for Rev-dependent mRNA export from the nucleus to the cytoplasm.
   7459..7559    +  CDS            Rev (fragment): human immunodeficiency virus 1 (HIV-1) Rev protein; rev; enhances nuclear export of unspliced and incompletely spliced viral mRNAs
   7596..7713    +  misc_feature   cPPT/CTS: central polypurine tract and central termination sequence of HIV-1
   7750..7773    -  misc_feature   MCS (fragment): pBluescript multiple cloning site
   8299..8616    +  CDS            KV5AB_MOUSE: Experimental evidence at protein level: Swiss-Prot protein existence level 1. From Mus musculus (Mouse).
   8662..8952    +  CDS            HVM44_MOUSE (fragment): Experimental evidence at protein level: Swiss-Prot protein existence level 1. From Mus musculus (Mouse).
   9031..9054    +  CDS            3xMyc (fragment): 3 tandem Myc epitope tags
   9202..9405    +  CDS            CD28 (fragment): CD28_HUMAN - Experimental evidence at protein level: Swiss-Prot protein existence level 1. Involved in T-cell activation, the induction of cell proliferation and cytokine production and promotion of T-cell survival. Enhances the production of IL4 and IL10 in T-cells in conjunction with TCR/CD3 ligation and CD40L costimulation (PubMed:8617933). Isoform 3 enhances CD40L-mediated activation of NF-kappa-B and kinases MAPK8 and PAK2 in T-cells (PubMed:15067037). From Homo sapiens (Human).
   9406..9531    +  CDS            TNFRSF9 (fragment): TNR9_HUMAN - Also known as CD137, ILA. Experimental evidence at protein level: Swiss-Prot protein existence level 1. Receptor for TNFSF9/4-1BBL. Possibly active during T cell activation. From Homo sapiens (Human).
   9529..9867    +  CDS            CD247 (fragment): CD3Z_HUMAN - Also known as CD3Z, T3Z, TCRZ. Experimental evidence at protein level: Swiss-Prot protein existence level 1. Part of the TCR-CD3 complex present on T-lymphocyte cell surface that plays an essential role in adaptive immune response. When antigen presenting cells (APCs) activate T-cell receptor (TCR), TCR- mediated signals are transmitted across the cell membrane by the CD3 chains CD3D, CD3E, CD3G and CD3Z. All CD3 chains contain immunoreceptor tyrosine-based activation motifs (ITAMs) in their cytoplasmic domain. Upon TCR engagement, these motifs become phosphorylated by Src family
   9871..10578   +  CDS            mCherry: mCherry is a basic (constitutively fluorescent) red fluorescent protein published in 2004, derived from Discosoma sp.. It is reported to be a very rapidly-maturing monomer with low acid sensitivity.
  10593..10623   +  misc_feature   MCS (fragment): pUC18/19 multiple cloning site
  10624..10642   +  misc_feature   MCS (fragment): pBluescript multiple cloning site
  10642..11230   +  misc_feature   WPRE: woodchuck hepatitis virus posttranscriptional regulatory element
  11231..21      +  misc_feature   MCS (fragment) (across the origin): pBluescript multiple cloning site
>Addgene plasmid #195472 | pMN-285 | addgene full sequence | sequence record 384258 | Addgene NGS Result
CGATACCGTCGACCTCGAGGGAATTAATTCGAGCTCGGTACCTTTAAGACCAATGACTTACAAGGCAGCT
GTAGATCTTAGCCACTTTTTAAAAGAAAAGGGGGGACTGGAAGGGCTAATTCACTCCCAACGAAGACAAG
ATCTGCTTTTTGCTTGTACTGGGTCTCTCTGGTTAGACCAGATCTGAGCCTGGGAGCTCTCTGGCTAACT
AGGGAACCCACTGCTTAAGCCTCAATAAAGCTTGCCTTGAGTGCTTCAAGTAGTGTGTGCCCGTCTGTTG
TGTGACTCTGGTAACTAGAGATCCCTCAGACCCTTTTAGTCAGTGTGGAAAATCTCTAGCAGCATCTAGA
ATTAATTCCGTGTATTCTATAGTGTCACCTAAATCGTATGTGTATGATACATAAGGTTATGTATTAATTG
TAGCCGCGTTCTAACGACAATATGTACAAGCCTAATTGTGTAGCATCTGGCTTACTGAAGCAGACCCTAT
CATCTCTCTCGTAAACTGCCGTCAGAGTCGGTTTGGTTGGACGAACCTTCTGAGTTTCTGGTAACGCCGT
CCCGCACCCGGAAATGGTCAGCGAACCAATCAGCAGGGTCATCGCTAGCCAGATCCTCTACGCCGGACGC
ATCGTGGCCGGCATCACCGGCGCCACAGGTGCGGTTGCTGGCGCCTATATCGCCGACATCACCGATGGGG
AAGATCGGGCTCGCCACTTCGGGCTCATGAGCGCTTGTTTCGGCGTGGGTATGGTGGCAGGCCCCGTGGC
CGGGGGACTGTTGGGCGCCATCTCCTTGCATGCACCATTCCTTGCGGCGGCGGTGCTCAACGGCCTCAAC
CTACTACTGGGCTGCTTCCTAATGCAGGAGTCGCATAAGGGAGAGCGTCGAATGGTGCACTCTCAGTACA
ATCTGCTCTGATGCCGCATAGTTAAGCCAGCCCCGACACCCGCCAACACCCGCTGACGCGCCCTGACGGG
CTTGTCTGCTCCCGGCATCCGCTTACAGACAAGCTGTGACCGTCTCCGGGAGCTGCATGTGTCAGAGGTT
TTCACCGTCATCACCGAAACGCGCGAGACGAAAGGGCCTCGTGATACGCCTATTTTTATAGGTTAATGTC
ATGATAATAATGGTTTCTTAGACGTCAGGTGGCACTTTTCGGGGAAATGTGCGCGGAACCCCTATTTGTT
TATTTTTCTAAATACATTCAAATATGTATCCGCTCATGAGACAATAACCCTGATAAATGCTTCAATAATA
TTGAAAAAGGAAGAGTATGAGTATTCAACATTTCCGTGTCGCCCTTATTCCCTTTTTTGCGGCATTTTGC
CTTCCTGTTTTTGCTCACCCAGAAACGCTGGTGAAAGTAAAAGATGCTGAAGATCAGTTGGGTGCACGAG
TGGGTTACATCGAACTGGATCTCAACAGCGGTAAGATCCTTGAGAGTTTTCGCCCCGAAGAACGTTTTCC
AATGATGAGCACTTTTAAAGTTCTGCTATGTGGCGCGGTATTATCCCGTATTGACGCCGGGCAAGAGCAA
CTCGGTCGCCGCATACACTATTCTCAGAATGACTTGGTTGAGTACTCACCAGTCACAGAAAAGCATCTTA
CGGATGGCATGACAGTAAGAGAATTATGCAGTGCTGCCATAACCATGAGTGATAACACTGCGGCCAACTT
ACTTCTGACAACGATCGGAGGACCGAAGGAGCTAACCGCTTTTTTGCACAACATGGGGGATCATGTAACT
CGCCTTGATCGTTGGGAACCGGAGCTGAATGAAGCCATACCAAACGACGAGCGTGACACCACGATGCCTG
TAGCAATGGCAACAACGTTGCGCAAACTATTAACTGGCGAACTACTTACTCTAGCTTCCCGGCAACAATT
AATAGACTGGATGGAGGCGGATAAAGTTGCAGGACCACTTCTGCGCTCGGCCCTTCCGGCTGGCTGGTTT
ATTGCTGATAAATCTGGAGCCGGTGAGCGTGGGTCTCGCGGTATCATTGCAGCACTGGGGCCAGATGGTA
AGCCCTCCCGTATCGTAGTTATCTACACGACGGGGAGTCAGGCAACTATGGATGAACGAAATAGACAGAT
CGCTGAGATAGGTGCCTCACTGATTAAGCATTGGTAACTGTCAGACCAAGTTTACTCATATATACTTTAG
ATTGATTTAAAACTTCATTTTTAATTTAAAAGGATCTAGGTGAAGATCCTTTTTGATAATCTCATGACCA
AAATCCCTTAACGTGAGTTTTCGTTCCACTGAGCGTCAGACCCCGTAGAAAAGATCAAAGGATCTTCTTG
AGATCCTTTTTTTCTGCGCGTAATCTGCTGCTTGCAAACAAAAAAACCACCGCTACCAGCGGTGGTTTGT
TTGCCGGATCAAGAGCTACCAACTCTTTTTCCGAAGGTAACTGGCTTCAGCAGAGCGCAGATACCAAATA
CTGTTCTTCTAGTGTAGCCGTAGTTAGGCCACCACTTCAAGAACTCTGTAGCACCGCCTACATACCTCGC
TCTGCTAATCCTGTTACCAGTGGCTGCTGCCAGTGGCGATAAGTCGTGTCTTACCGGGTTGGACTCAAGA
CGATAGTTACCGGATAAGGCGCAGCGGTCGGGCTGAACGGGGGGTTCGTGCACACAGCCCAGCTTGGAGC
GAACGACCTACACCGAACTGAGATACCTACAGCGTGAGCTATGAGAAAGCGCCACGCTTCCCGAAGGGAG
AAAGGCGGACAGGTATCCGGTAAGCGGCAGGGTCGGAACAGGAGAGCGCACGAGGGAGCTTCCAGGGGGA
AACGCCTGGTATCTTTATAGTCCTGTCGGGTTTCGCCACCTCTGACTTGAGCGTCGATTTTTGTGATGCT
CGTCAGGGGGGCGGAGCCTATGGAAAAACGCCAGCAACGCGGCCTTTTTACGGTTCCTGGCCTTTTGCTG
GCCTTTTGCTCACATGTTCTTTCCTGCGTTATCCCCTGATTCTGTGGATAACCGTATTACCGCCTTTGAG
TGAGCTGATACCGCTCGCCGCAGCCGAACGACCGAGCGCAGCGAGTCAGTGAGCGAGGAAGCGGAAGAGC
GCCCAATACGCAAACCGCCTCTCCCCGCGCGTTGGCCGATTCATTAATGCAGCTGTGGAATGTGTGTCAG
TTAGGGTGTGGAAAGTCCCCAGGCTCCCCAGCAGGCAGAAGTATGCAAAGCATGCATCTCAATTAGTCAG
CAACCAGGTGTGGAAAGTCCCCAGGCTCCCCAGCAGGCAGAAGTATGCAAAGCATGCATCTCAATTAGTC
AGCAACCATAGTCCCGCCCCTAACTCCGCCCATCCCGCCCCTAACTCCGCCCAGTTCCGCCCATTCTCCG
CCCCATGGCTGACTAATTTTTTTTATTTATGCAGAGGCCGAGGCCGCCTCGGCCTCTGAGCTATTCCAGA
AGTAGTGAGGAGGCTTTTTTGGAGGCCTAGGCTTTTGCAAAAAGCTTGGACACAAGACAGGCTTGCGAGA
TATGTTTGAGAATACCACTTTATCCCGCGTCAGGGAGAGGCAGTGCGTAAAAAGACGCGGACTCATGTGA
AATACTGGTTTTTAGTGCGCCAGATCTCTATAATCTCGCGCAACCTATTTTCCCCTCGAACACTTTTTAA
GCCGTAGATAAACAGGCTGGGACACTTCACATGAGCGAAAAATACATCGTCACCTGGGACATGTTGCAGA
TCCATGCACGTAAACTCGCAAGCCGACTGATGCCTTCTGAACAATGGAAAGGCATTATTGCCGTAAGCCG
TGGCGGTCTGTACCGGGTGCGTTACTGGCGCGTGAACTGGGTATTCGTCATGTCGATACCGTTTGTATTT
CCAGCTACGATCACGACAACCAGCGCGAGCTTAAAGTGCTGAAACGCGCAGAAGGCGATGGCGAAGGCTT
CATCGTTATTGATGACCTGGTGGATACCGGTGGTACTGCGGTTGCGATTCGTGAAATGTATCCAAAAGCG
CACTTTGTCACCATCTTCGCAAAACCGGCTGGTCGTCCGCTGGTTGATGACTATGTTGTTGATATCCCGC
AAGATACCTGGATTGAACAGCCGTGGGATATGGGCGTCGTATTCGTCCCGCCAATCTCCGGTCGCTAATC
TTTTCAACGCCTGGCACTGCCGGGCGTTGTTCTTTTTAACTTCAGGCGGGTTACAATAGTTTCCAGTAAG
TATTCTGGAGGCTGCATCCATGACACAGGCAAACCTGAGCGAAACCCTGTTCAAACCCCGCTTTAAACAT
CCTGAAACCTCGACGCTAGTCCGCCGCTTTAATCACGGCGCACAACCGCCTGTGCAGTCGGCCCTTGATG
GTAAAACCATCCCTCACTGGTATCGCATGATTAACCGTCTGATGTGGATCTGGCGCGGCATTGACCCACG
CGAAATCCTCGACGTCCAGGCACGTATTGTGATGAGCGATGCCGAACGTACCGACGATGATTTATACGAT
ACGGTGATTGGCTACCGTGGCGGCAACTGGATTTATGAGTGGGCCCCGGATCTTTGTGAAGGAACCTTAC
TTCTGTGGTGTGACATAATTGGACAAACTACCTACAGAGATTTAAAGCTCTAAGGTAAATATAAAATTTT
TAAGTGTATAATGTGTTAAACTACTGATTCTAATTGTTTGTGTATTTTAGATTCCAACCTATGGAACTGA
TGAATGGGAGCAGTGGTGGAATGCCTTTAATGAGGAAAACCTGTTTTGCTCAGAAGAAATGCCATCTAGT
GATGATGAGGCTACTGCTGACTCTCAACATTCTACTCCTCCAAAAAAGAAGAGAAAGGTAGAAGACCCCA
AGGACTTTCCTTCAGAATTGCTAAGTTTTTTGAGTCATGCTGTGTTTAGTAATAGAACTCTTGCTTGCTT
TGCTATTTACACCACAAAGGAAAAAGCTGCACTGCTATACAAGAAAATTATGGAAAAATATTCTGTAACC
TTTATAAGTAGGCATAACAGTTATAATCATAACATACTGTTTTTTCTTACTCCACACAGGCATAGAGTGT
CTGCTATTAATAACTATGCTCAAAAATTGTGTACCTTTAGCTTTTTAATTTGTAAAGGGGTTAATAAGGA
ATATTTGATGTATAGTGCCTTGACTAGAGATCATAATCAGCCATACCACATTTGTAGAGGTTTTACTTGC
TTTAAAAAACCTCCCACACCTCCCCCTGAACCTGAAACATAAAATGAATGCAATTGTTGTTGTTAACTTG
TTTATTGCAGCTTATAATGGTTACAAATAAAGCAATAGCATCACAAATTTCACAAATAAAGCATTTTTTT
CACTGCATTCTAGTTGTGGTTTGTCCAAACTCATCAATGTATCTTATCATGTCTGGATCAACTGGATAAC
TCAAGCTAACCAAAATCATCCCAAACTTCCCACCCCATACCCTATTACCACTGCCAATTACCTGTGGTTT
CATTTACTCTAAACCTGTGATTCCTCTGAATTATTTTCATTTTAAAGAAATTGTATTTGTTAAATATGTA
CTACAAACTTAGTAGTTGGAAGGGCTAATTCACTCCCAAAGAAGACAAGATATCCTTGATCTGTGGATCT
ACCACACACAAGGCTACTTCCCTGATTAGCAGAACTACACACCAGGGCCAGGGGTCAGATATCCACTGAC
CTTTGGATGGTGCTACAAGCTAGTACCAGTTGAGCCAGATAAGGTAGAAGAGGCCAATAAAGGAGAGAAC
ACCAGCTTGTTACACCCTGTGAGCCTGCATGGGATGGATGACCCGGAGAGAGAAGTGTTAGAGTGGAGGT
TTGACAGCCGCCTAGCATTTCATCACGTGGCCCGAGAGCTGCATCCGGAGTACTTCAAGAACTGCTGATA
TCGAGCTTGCTACAAGGGACTTTCCGCTGGGGACTTTCCAGGGAGGCGTGGCCTGGGCGGGACTGGGGAG
TGGCGAGCCCTCAGATCCTGCATATAAGCAGCTGCTTTTTGCCTGTACTGGGTCTCTCTGGTTAGACCAG
ATCTGAGCCTGGGAGCTCTCTGGCTAACTAGGGAACCCACTGCTTAAGCCTCAATAAAGCTTGCCTTGAG
TGCTTCAAGTAGTGTGTGCCCGTCTGTTGTGTGACTCTGGTAACTAGAGATCCCTCAGACCCTTTTAGTC
AGTGTGGAAAATCTCTAGCAGTGGCGCCCGAACAGGGACTTGAAAGCGAAAGGGAAACCAGAGGAGCTCT
CTCGACGCAGGACTCGGCTTGCTGAAGCGCGCACGGCAAGAGGCGAGGGGCGGCGACTGGTGAGTACGCC
AAAAATTTTGACTAGCGGAGGCTAGAAGGAGAGAGATGGGTGCGAGAGCGTCAGTATTAAGCGGGGGAGA
ATTAGATCGCGATGGGAAAAAATTCGGTTAAGGCCAGGGGGAAAGAAAAAATATAAATTAAAACATATAG
TATGGGCAAGCAGGGAGCTAGAACGATTCGCAGTTAATCCTGGCCTGTTAGAAACATCAGAAGGCTGTAG
ACAAATACTGGGACAGCTACAACCATCCCTTCAGACAGGATCAGAAGAACTTAGATCATTATATAATACA
GTAGCAACCCTCTATTGTGTGCATCAAAGGATAGAGATAAAAGACACCAAGGAAGCTTTAGACAAGATAG
AGGAAGAGCAAAACAAAAGTAAGACCACCGCACAGCAAGCGGCCGGCCGCTGATCTTCAGACCTGGAGGA
GGAGATATGAGGGACAATTGGAGAAGTGAATTATATAAATATAAAGTAGTAAAAATTGAACCATTAGGAG
TAGCACCCACCAAGGCAAAGAGAAGAGTGGTGCAGAGAGAAAAAAGAGCAGTGGGAATAGGAGCTTTGTT
CCTTGGGTTCTTGGGAGCAGCAGGAAGCACTATGGGCGCAGCGTCAATGACGCTGACGGTACAGGCCAGA
CAATTATTGTCTGGTATAGTGCAGCAGCAGAACAATTTGCTGAGGGCTATTGAGGCGCAACAGCATCTGT
TGCAACTCACAGTCTGGGGCATCAAGCAGCTCCAGGCAAGAATCCTGGCTGTGGAAAGATACCTAAAGGA
TCAACAGCTCCTGGGGATTTGGGGTTGCTCTGGAAAACTCATTTGCACCACTGCTGTGCCTTGGAATGCT
AGTTGGAGTAATAAATCTCTGGAACAGATTTGGAATCACACGACCTGGATGGAGTGGGACAGAGAAATTA
ACAATTACACAAGCTTAATACACTCCTTAATTGAAGAATCGCAAAACCAGCAAGAAAAGAATGAACAAGA
ATTATTGGAATTAGATAAATGGGCAAGTTTGTGGAATTGGTTTAACATAACAAATTGGCTGTGGTATATA
AAATTATTCATAATGATAGTAGGAGGCTTGGTAGGTTTAAGAATAGTTTTTGCTGTACTTTCTATAGTGA
ATAGAGTTAGGCAGGGATATTCACCATTATCGTTTCAGACCCACCTCCCAACCCCGAGGGGACCCGACAG
GCCCGAAGGAATAGAAGAAGAAGGTGGAGAGAGAGACAGAGACAGATCCATTCGATTAGTGAACGGATCT
CGACGGTATCGCCAAATGGCAGTATTCATCCACAATTTTAAAAGAAAAGGGGGGATTGGGGGGTACAGTG
CAGGGGAAAGAATAGTAGACATAATAGCAACAGACATACAAACTAAAGAATTACAAAAACAAATTACAAA
AATTCAAAATTTTCGGGTTTATTACAGGGACAGCAGAGATCCAGTTTGGATCGATAAGCTTGATATCGAA
TTCACGATTGAGTAACACTGTATCTAGTCTACCTACAGGGCTCGGCGTAGCCGATGTCGCGCGGATAGCG
TCAACCTCTTCGGCGTAGCCGATGTCGCGCAATCAGTTCTCCCGAGGTCGGCGTAGCCGATGTCGCGCAG
AGCCGTGCTTCCAATACGGCGTAGCCGATGTCGCGCCGGGTTTCGTAACAATCGCATGAGGATTCGCAAC
GCCTTCGGCGTAGCCGATGTCGCGCTCCCGTCTCAGTAAAGGTCGGCGTAGCCGATGTCGCGCAATCGGA
CTGCCTTCGTACGGCGTAGCCGATGTCGCGCGTATCAGTCGCCTCGGAACGGCGTAGCCGATGTCGCGCA
TTCGTAAGAGGCTCACTCTCCCTTACACGGAGTGGATAGGATCCTCTAGAGGGTATATAATGGGGGCCAC
TAGTCTACTACCAGAGCTCATCGCTAGCGCTACCGGATCGCCACCATGGCCTTACCAGTGACCGCCTTGC
TCCTGCCGCTGGCCTTGCTGCTCCACGCCGCCAGGCCGGACATCCAGATGACACAGACTACATCCTCCCT
GTCTGCCTCTCTGGGAGACAGAGTCACCATCAGTTGCAGGGCAAGTCAGGACATTAGTAAATATTTAAAT
TGGTATCAGCAGAAACCAGATGGAACTGTTAAACTCCTGATCTACCATACATCAAGATTACACTCAGGAG
TCCCATCAAGGTTCAGTGGCAGTGGGTCTGGAACAGATTATTCTCTCACCATTAGCAACCTGGAGCAAGA
AGATATTGCCACTTACTTTTGCCAACAGGGTAATACGCTTCCGTACACGTTCGGAGGCGGCACCAAGCTG
GAGATCACAGGTGGCGGTGGCTCGGGCGGTGGTGGGTCGGGTGGCGGCGGATCTGAGGTGAAACTGCAGG
AGTCAGGACCTGGCCTGGTGGCGCCCTCACAGAGCCTGTCCGTCACATGCACTGTCTCAGGGGTCTCATT
ACCCGACTATGGTGTAAGCTGGATTCGCCAGCCTCCACGAAAGGGTCTGGAGTGGCTGGGAGTAATATGG
GGTAGTGAAACCACATACTATAATTCAGCTCTCAAATCCAGACTGACCATCATCAAGGACAACTCCAAGA
GCCAAGTTTTCTTAAAAATGAACAGTCTGCAAACTGATGACACAGCCATTTACTACTGTGCCAAACATTA
TTACTACGGTGGTAGCTATGCTATGGACTACTGGGGCCAAGGAACCTCAGTCACCGTCTCCTCAGAACAA
AAACTCATCTCAGAAGAAGATCTGAATGGGGCCGCAACCACGACGCCAGCGCCGCGACCACCAACACCGG
CGCCCACCATCGCGTTGCAGCCCCTGTCCCTGCGCCCAGAGGCGTGCCGGCCAGCGGCGGGGGGCGCAGT
GCACACGAGGGGGCTGGACTTCGCCTGTGATTTTTGGGTGCTGGTGGTGGTTGGTGGAGTCCTGGCTTGC
TATAGCTTGCTAGTAACAGTGGCCTTTATTATTTTCTGGGTGAGGAGTAAGAGGAGCAGGCTCCTGCACA
GTGACTACATGAACATGACTCCCCGCCGCCCCGGGCCCACCCGCAAGCATTACCAGCCCTATGCCCCACC
ACGCGACTTCGCAGCCTATCGCTCCAAACGGGGCAGAAAGAAACTCCTGTATATATTCAAACAACCATTT
ATGAGACCAGTACAAACTACTCAAGAGGAAGATGGCTGTAGCTGCCGATTTCCAGAAGAAGAAGAAGGAG
GATGTGAACTGAGAGTGAAGTTCAGCAGGAGCGCAGACGCCCCCGCGTACAAGCAGGGCCAGAACCAGCT
CTATAACGAGCTCAATCTAGGACGAAGAGAGGAGTACGATGTTTTGGACAAGAGACGTGGCCGGGACCCT
GAGATGGGGGGAAAGCCGAGAAGGAAGAACCCTCAGGAAGGCCTGTACAATGAACTGCAGAAAGATAAGA
TGGCGGAGGCCTACAGTGAGATTGGGATGAAAGGCGAGCGCCGGAGGGGCAAGGGGCACGATGGCCTTTA
CCAGGGTCTCAGTACAGCCACCAAGGACACCTACGACGCCCTTCACATGCAGGCCCTGCCCCCTCGCGGC
ATGGTGAGCAAGGGCGAGGAGGATAACATGGCCATCATCAAGGAGTTCATGCGCTTCAAGGTGCACATGG
AGGGCTCCGTGAACGGCCACGAGTTCGAGATCGAGGGCGAGGGCGAGGGCCGCCCCTACGAGGGCACCCA
GACCGCCAAGCTGAAGGTGACCAAGGGTGGCCCCCTGCCCTTCGCCTGGGACATCCTGTCCCCTCAGTTC
ATGTACGGCTCCAAGGCCTACGTGAAGCACCCCGCCGACATCCCCGACTACTTGAAGCTGTCCTTCCCCG
AGGGCTTCAAGTGGGAGCGCGTGATGAACTTCGAGGACGGCGGCGTGGTGACCGTGACCCAGGACTCCTC
CCTGCAGGACGGCGAGTTCATCTACAAGGTGAAGCTGCGCGGCACCAACTTCCCCTCCGACGGCCCCGTA
ATGCAGAAGAAGACCATGGGCTGGGAGGCCTCCTCCGAGCGGATGTACCCCGAGGACGGCGCCCTGAAGG
GCGAGATCAAGCAGAGGCTGAAGCTGAAGGACGGCGGCCACTACGACGCTGAGGTCAAGACCACCTACAA
GGCCAAGAAGCCCGTGCAGCTGCCCGGCGCCTACAACGTCAACATCAAGTTGGACATCACCTCCCACAAC
GAGGACTACACCATCGTGGAACAGTACGAACGCGCCGAGGGCCGCCACTCCACCGGCGGCATGGACGAGC
TGTACAAGTAAAGCGGCCGCGACTCTAGAGTCGACCTGCAGGCATGCAAGCTTGATATCAAGCTTATCGA
TAATCAACCTCTGGATTACAAAATTTGTGAAAGATTGACTGGTATTCTTAACTATGTTGCTCCTTTTACG
CTATGTGGATACGCTGCTTTAATGCCTTTGTATCATGCTATTGCTTCCCGTATGGCTTTCATTTTCTCCT
CCTTGTATAAATCCTGGTTGCTGTCTCTTTATGAGGAGTTGTGGCCCGTTGTCAGGCAACGTGGCGTGGT
GTGCACTGTGTTTGCTGACGCAACCCCCACTGGTTGGGGCATTGCCACCACCTGTCAGCTCCTTTCCGGG
ACTTTCGCTTTCCCCCTCCCTATTGCCACGGCGGAACTCATCGCCGCCTGCCTTGCCCGCTGCTGGACAG
GGGCTCGGCTGTTGGGCACTGACAATTCCGTGGTGTTGTCGGGGAAATCATCGTCCTTTCCTTGGCTGCT
CGCCTGTGTTGCCACCTGGATTCTGCGCGGGACGTCCTTCTGCTACGTCCCTTCGGCCCTCAATCCAGCG
GACCTTCCTTCCCGCGGCCTGCTGCCGGCTCTGCGGCCTCTTCCGCGTCTTCGCCTTCGCCCTCAGACGA
GTCGGATCTCCCTTTGGGCCGCCTCCCCGCAT
